>Addgene plasmid #188431 | pENTR-ZmIAA8 | addgene full sequence | sequence record 370235 | Addgene NGS Result
CTTTCCTGCGTTATCCCCTGATTCTGTGGATAACCGTATTACCGCCTTTGAGTGAGCTGATACCGCTCGC
CGCAGCCGAACGACCGAGCGCAGCGAGTCAGTGAGCGAGGAAGCGGAAGAGCGCCCAATACGCAAACCGC
CTCTCCCCGCGCGTTGGCCGATTCATTAATGCAGCTGGCACGACAGGTTTCCCGACTGGAAAGCGGGCAG
TGAGCGCAACGCAATTAATACGCGTACCGCTAGCCAGGAAGAGTTTGTAGAAACGCAAAAAGGCCATCCG
TCAGGATGGCCTTCTGCTTAGTTTGATGCCTGGCAGTTTATGGCGGGCGTCCTGCCCGCCACCCTCCGGG
CCGTTGCTTCACAACGTTCAAATCCGCTCCCGGCGGATTTGTCCTACTCAGGAGAGCGTTCACCGACAAA
CAACAGATAAAACGAAAGGCCCAGTCTTCCGACTGAGCCTTTCGTTTTATTTGATGCCTGGCAGTTCCCT
ACTCTCGCGTTAACGCTAGCATGGATGTTTTCCCAGTCACGACGTTGTAAAACGACGGCCAGTCTTAAGC
TCGGGCCCCAAATAATGATTTTATTTTGACTGATAGTGACCTGTTCGTTGCAACAAATTGATGAGCAATG
CTTTTTTATAATGCCAACTTTGTACAAAAAAGCAGGCTTCAAAATGGAGGTCGCCGCAGCATCGGCAGCG
AGCTACGGATTCAAGGCCGACGACGACGTTGACAGCCTCAGGGCGACGGAGCTCAGGCTTGGCCTGCCGG
GCACGGAGGAGAAGGAGGAGGCCGAGGAGCCCCAGCACAAGGCGGCACCGCCGCCGCCGTCCACGCCCAG
AGGCAAGAAGCGCGACGTCGTCGCCAGCAGCGGGCCCGAGGACGCGCCCAAGAAGCGCGACTGCGAGACC
GACGCCGACGCCGACGCCGCGCCGCCGCCGGCCGCCAAGGCTCAGCTGGTGGGATGGCCGCCGGTGAGGT
CGTACAGGAAGAGCTGCTTCCAGCAGCAGGCGGCGGCCAAGAACAAGCCGGCGGCAGCCCTGGCGGAGGA
GGCCCCGGCCGCCGGCGGGTTGTTCGTGAAGGTGAGCATGGACGGCGCCCCCTACCTCAGGAAGGTGGAC
CTCAAGATGTACAAGGGCTACCGCGAGCTGCGGGAGGCGCTGGAGGCCATGTTCCTCTGCTTCTCCGGCG
CCGCCGACGCGCCCGCCGTCAACCCCTCCGACTTCGCCGTCACCTACGAGGACAAGGACGGCGACCTCAT
GCTCGTCGGCGACGTGCCCTTCGGCATGTTCATCAGCACCTGCAAGAGGCTGAGGATCATGAAAGGGTCT
GAAGCGAGAGGGCTCGGCTCGGCCAAGAACAACTGACACCCAGCTTTCTTGTACAAAGTTGGCATTATAA
GAAAGCATTGCTTATCAATTTGTTGCAACGAACAGGTCACTATCAGTCAAAATAAAATCATTATTTGCCA
TCCAGCTGATATCCCCTATAGTGAGTCGTATTACATGGTCATAGCTGTTTCCTGGCAGCTCTGGCCCGTG
TCTCAAAATCTCTGATGTTACATTGCACAAGATAAAAATATATCATCATGAACAATAAAACTGTCTGCTT
ACATAAACAGTAATACAAGGGGTGTTATGAGCCATATTCAACGGGAAACGTCGAGGCCGCGATTAAATTC
CAACATGGATGCTGATTTATATGGGTATAAATGGGCTCGCGATAATGTCGGGCAATCAGGTGCGACAATC
TATCGCTTGTATGGGAAGCCCGATGCGCCAGAGTTGTTTCTGAAACATGGCAAAGGTAGCGTTGCCAATG
ATGTTACAGATGAGATGGTCAGACTAAACTGGCTGACGGAATTTATGCCTCTTCCGACCATCAAGCATTT
TATCCGTACTCCTGATGATGCATGGTTACTCACCACTGCGATCCCCGGAAAAACAGCATTCCAGGTATTA
GAAGAATATCCTGATTCAGGTGAAAATATTGTTGATGCGCTGGCAGTGTTCCTGCGCCGGTTGCATTCGA
TTCCTGTTTGTAATTGTCCTTTTAACAGCGATCGCGTATTTCGTCTCGCTCAGGCGCAATCACGAATGAA
TAACGGTTTGGTTGATGCGAGTGATTTTGATGACGAGCGTAATGGCTGGCCTGTTGAACAAGTCTGGAAA
GAAATGCATAAACTTTTGCCATTCTCACCGGATTCAGTCGTCACTCATGGTGATTTCTCACTTGATAACC
TTATTTTTGACGAGGGGAAATTAATAGGTTGTATTGATGTTGGACGAGTCGGAATCGCAGACCGATACCA
GGATCTTGCCATCCTATGGAACTGCCTCGGTGAGTTTTCTCCTTCATTACAGAAACGGCTTTTTCAAAAA
TATGGTATTGATAATCCTGATATGAATAAATTGCAGTTTCATTTGATGCTCGATGAGTTTTTCTAATCAG
AATTGGTTAATTGGTTGTAACACTGGCAGAGCATTACGCTGACTTGACGGGACGGCGCAAGCTCATGACC
AAAATCCCTTAACGTGAGTTACGCGTCGTTCCACTGAGCGTCAGACCCCGTAGAAAAGATCAAAGGATCT
TCTTGAGATCCTTTTTTTCTGCGCGTAATCTGCTGCTTGCAAACAAAAAAACCACCGCTACCAGCGGTGG
TTTGTTTGCCGGATCAAGAGCTACCAACTCTTTTTCCGAAGGTAACTGGCTTCAGCAGAGCGCAGATACC
AAATACTGTTCTTCTAGTGTAGCCGTAGTTAGGCCACCACTTCAAGAACTCTGTAGCACCGCCTACATAC
CTCGCTCTGCTAATCCTGTTACCAGTGGCTGCTGCCAGTGGCGATAAGTCGTGTCTTACCGGGTTGGACT
CAAGACGATAGTTACCGGATAAGGCGCAGCGGTCGGGCTGAACGGGGGGTTCGTGCACACAGCCCAGCTT
GGAGCGAACGACCTACACCGAACTGAGATACCTACAGCGTGAGCTATGAGAAAGCGCCACGCTTCCCGAA
GGGAGAAAGGCGGACAGGTATCCGGTAAGCGGCAGGGTCGGAACAGGAGAGCGCACGAGGGAGCTTCCAG
GGGGAAACGCCTGGTATCTTTATAGTCCTGTCGGGTTTCGCCACCTCTGACTTGAGCGTCGATTTTTGTG
ATGCTCGTCAGGGGGGCGGAGCCTATGGAAAAACGCCAGCAACGCGGCCTTTTTACGGTTCCTGGCCTTT
TGCTGGCCTTTTGCTCACATGTT
Features (pLannotate 1.2.2; 10 found; start..end, strand, type, name):
    121..213     +  CDS            lacI (fragment): lac repressor; lacI; The lac repressor binds to the lac operator to inhibit transcription in E. coli. This inhibition can be relieved by adding lactose or isopropyl-β-D-thiogalactopyranoside (IPTG).
    268..295     -  terminator     rrnB T2 terminator: transcription terminator T2 from the E. coli rrnB gene
    427..470     +  terminator     rrnB T1 terminator: Escherichia coli rrnB; transcription terminator T1 from the E. coli rrnB gene
    517..553     -  CDS            lacZα (fragment): LacZα fragment of β-galactosidase; lacZ fragment
    569..668     +  protein_bind   attL1: mutant version of attL; recombination site for the Gateway® LR reaction LR Clonase™
    740..1348    +  CDS            IAA4/5: IAA4_PEA - Experimental evidence at protein level: Swiss-Prot protein existence level 1. Aux/IAA proteins are short-lived transcriptional factors that function as repressors of early auxin response genes at low auxin concentrations. Repression is thought to result from the interaction with auxin response factors (ARFs), proteins that bind to the auxin- responsive promoter element (AuxRE). Formation of heterodimers with ARF proteins may alter their ability to modulate early auxin response genes expression (By similarity). From Pisum sativum (Garden pea).
   1368..1467    -  protein_bind   attL2: mutant version of attL; recombination site for the Gateway® LR reaction LR Clonase™
   1485..1503    -  promoter       T7 promoter: promoter for bacteriophage T7 RNA polymerase
   1637..2446    +  CDS            KanR: aminoglycoside phosphotransferase; aph(3')-Ia; confers resistance to kanamycin in bacteria or G418 (Geneticin®) in eukaryotes
   2593..3181    +  rep_origin     ori: high-copy-number ColE1/pMB1/pBR322/pUC origin of replication
