[The description below was written by a language model from this plasmid's Addgene catalogue record and pLannotate feature annotations shown in this document.]
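Description:
pENTR-ZmIAA8 is a small (about 3.2 kb) Gateway entry clone built on the pENTR backbone, carrying the coding sequence for the maize (Zea mays) Aux/IAA protein IAA8, a repressor in the nuclear auxin signalling pathway. It is a cloning vector propagated in E. coli, maintained by a high-copy ColE1/pUC-type origin of replication and selected with kanamycin through an aminoglycoside phosphotransferase (KanR) gene.

The insert sits between attL1 and attL2 recombination sites, so it can be moved directionally by an LR Clonase reaction into any attR-containing destination vector. The automated annotation labels the open reading frame between the att sites as "IAA4/5" from garden pea. This reflects a homology match to a related Aux/IAA family member in the reference database rather than the actual identity of the insert, which the catalogue entry gives as maize IAA8. Aux/IAA proteins are short-lived transcriptional repressors that interact with auxin response factors to hold early auxin-responsive genes off at low auxin concentrations. Upstream of attL1 lie the rrnB T1 and T2 transcription terminators, which insulate the insert from read-through transcription in bacteria, along with short lacI and lacZα remnants of the backbone. A T7 promoter lies just beyond attL2, oriented back toward the insert. No promoter for plant or yeast expression is present, as expected for an entry clone, and no epitope tags or reporters are annotated.

The plasmid serves as a source clone for building IAA8 expression constructs. It was deposited with a study that used a synthetic approach to characterise components of the maize nuclear auxin response circuit.
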