Addgene plasmid #188431: pENTR-ZmIAA8
Purpose: Zea Mays Nuclear Auxin Signaling Repressor IAA8
Depositing lab: Britney Moss. Depositing organization: Whitman College. Publication: A Synthetic Approach Allows Rapid Characterization of the Maize Nuclear Auxin Response Circuit. Ramos Baez R, Buckley Y, Yu H, Chen Z, Gallavotti A, Nemhauser JL, Moss BL. Plant Physiol. 2020 Apr;182(4):1713-1722. doi: 10.1104/pp.19.01475. Epub 2020 Mar 2. PubMed 32123041.
Backbone
  Vector backbone: pENTR
  Vector type: Cloning
Growth in bacteria
  Bacterial resistance: Kanamycin, 50 μg/mL
  Growth temperature: 37°C
  Growth strain: DH5alpha
  Copy number: Unknown
Gene/Insert
  Gene/Insert name: Auxin Signaling Repressor IAA8
  Species: Zea Mays
  Cloning method: Gateway Cloning
  Sequencing primers: 5′ GGAAACAGCTATGACCATG
Terms and licenses: Academic/Nonprofit Terms; Industry Terms: Not Available to Industry
How to cite: pENTR-ZmIAA8 was a gift from Britney Moss (Addgene plasmid # 188431 ; http://n2t.net/addgene:188431 ; RRID:Addgene_188431)
